Addgene plasmid #103415: LSB-hsa-miR-30c-5p
Purpose: Used to sense miRNA activity using fluorescence based tools. hsa-miR-30c-5p target in 3' UTR of of mKate. miRNA activity can be measured by the repression of mKate2 relative to EBFP2 fluorescent proteins . Plasmid is inherently unstable; please see Depositor Comments
Depositing lab: Ron Weiss. Depositing organization: Massachusetts Institute of Technology. Publication: A mixed antagonistic/synergistic miRNA repression model enables accurate predictions of multi-input miRNA sensor activity. Gam JJ, Babb J, Weiss R. Nat Commun. 2018 Jun 22;9(1):2430. doi: 10.1038/s41467-018-04575-0. PubMed 29934631.
Backbone
  Vector backbone: Low Sensor Backbone (LSB)
  Vector type: Mammalian Expression, Synthetic Biology
Growth in bacteria
  Bacterial resistance: Ampicillin and Kanamycin, 100 & 50 μg/mL
  Growth temperature: 30°C
  Growth strain: NEB Stable
  Copy number: High Copy
Gene/Insert
  Gene/Insert name: hsa-miR-30c-5p target
  Species: H. sapiens (human)
  Promoter: EF-1a
  Cloning method: Gibson Cloning
Terms and licenses: Academic/Nonprofit Terms; Industry Terms: Not Available to Industry
Depositor comments: Please note that this plasmid is inherently unstable due to a repeating poly A element. We recommend performing a diagnostic digest on multiple colonies upon receipt. The depositors would like to note the presence of several discrepancies between the depositor sequence and physical plasmid sequence. In particular, the sequences upstream and downstream of the puromycin coding region have 10 bp insertions which do not affect the ability to perform puromycin selection. The sequences for those regions within the physical plasmids are as follows: Upstream of Puro: GAATTCGACCGCCTGTCTCAAGGTGCCACC; Downstream of Puro: GCTTTGAGACTACGCGTGAATTCACTCCTC.
How to cite: LSB-hsa-miR-30c-5p was a gift from Ron Weiss (Addgene plasmid # 103415 ; http://n2t.net/addgene:103415 ; RRID:Addgene_103415)
