[The description below was written by a language model from this plasmid's Addgene catalogue record and pLannotate feature annotations shown in this document.]
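Description:
LSB-hsa-miR-30c-5p is an 11 kb mammalian expression plasmid built on the Low Sensor Backbone (LSB), designed as a two-colour fluorescent sensor of microRNA activity for synthetic biology work. It replicates in E. coli from a high-copy ColE1/pUC-type origin and carries both an ampicillin (β-lactamase) and a kanamycin (aph(3')-Ia) resistance gene, with both antibiotics listed for selection. A remnant lac promoter/operator region is also annotated but has no stated function.

The payload consists of two parallel transcription units in the same orientation. Each is driven by the human EF-1α core promoter with its intron A, is flanked by Gateway attB4/attB1/attB2 recombination scars left from assembly, and ends in a rabbit β-globin 3' region and polyadenylation signal. The first unit expresses the red fluorescent protein mKate2, and according to the record it carries a target site for human miR-30c-5p in its 3' UTR. That site is not annotated separately, but there is an unannotated gap between the mKate2 cassette and its β-globin terminator. The second unit expresses EBFP2 without a target and serves as an internal reference. When miR-30c-5p is active in a transfected cell, mKate2 is repressed while EBFP2 is not, so the red-to-blue ratio reports miRNA activity normalised for plasmid dose.

A puromycin N-acetyltransferase gene with a third β-globin poly(A) element allows puromycin selection in mammalian cells, although no promoter for it is annotated. The depositor notes that the repeated poly(A) elements make the plasmid inherently unstable. The depositor also notes that the physical plasmid differs slightly from the deposited sequence, with short insertions flanking the puromycin coding region that do not affect selection.
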