Features (pLannotate 1.2.2; 28 found; start..end, strand, type, name):
     87..675     -  rep_origin     ori: high-copy-number ColE1/pMB1/pBR322/pUC origin of replication
    846..1706    -  CDS            AmpR: β-lactamase; bla; confers resistance to ampicillin, carbenicillin, and related antibiotics
   1707..1778    -  promoter       AmpR promoter: bla
   1857..2456    +  CDS            PuroR: puromycin N-acetyltransferase; pac from Streptomyces alboniger; confers resistance to puromycin
   2461..2541    +  CDS            HBB (fragment): HBB_PONPY - Experimental evidence at transcript level: Swiss-Prot protein existence level 2. Involved in oxygen transport from the lung to the various peripheral tissues. From Pongo pygmaeus (Bornean orangutan).
   2612..2667    +  polyA_signal   β-globin poly(A) signal: rabbit β-globin polyadenylation signal (Gil and Proudfoot, 1987)
   3646..3666    +  protein_bind   attB4: mutant version of attB; core recombination site for the Gateway® BP reaction BP Clonase™
   3734..3945    +  promoter       EF-1α core promoter: core promoter for human elongation factor EF-1α
   3946..4884    +  intron         EF-1α intron A: intron upstream of the start codon of human EF-1α
   4911..4931    +  protein_bind   attB1: mutant version of attB; core recombination site for the Gateway® BP reaction BP Clonase™
   4951..5646    +  CDS            mKate2: mKate2 is a basic (constitutively fluorescent) red fluorescent protein published in 2009, derived from Entacmaea quadricolor. It is reported to be a rapidly-maturing monomer with moderate acid sensitivity.
   5666..5690    -  protein_bind   attB2: mutant version of attB; recombination site for the Gateway® BP reaction BP Clonase™
   5838..5912    +  CDS            HBB (fragment): HBB_PONPY - Experimental evidence at transcript level: Swiss-Prot protein existence level 2. Involved in oxygen transport from the lung to the various peripheral tissues. From Pongo pygmaeus (Bornean orangutan).
   5983..6038    +  polyA_signal   β-globin poly(A) signal: rabbit β-globin polyadenylation signal (Gil and Proudfoot, 1987)
   6422..6447    +  misc_feature   SA: splice acceptor site
   7119..7139    +  protein_bind   attB4: mutant version of attB; core recombination site for the Gateway® BP reaction BP Clonase™
   7207..7418    +  promoter       EF-1α core promoter: core promoter for human elongation factor EF-1α
   7419..8357    +  intron         EF-1α intron A: intron upstream of the start codon of human EF-1α
   8384..8404    +  protein_bind   attB1: mutant version of attB; core recombination site for the Gateway® BP reaction BP Clonase™
   8415..9131    +  CDS            EBFP2: EBFP2 is a basic (constitutively fluorescent) blue fluorescent protein published in 2007, derived from Aequorea victoria. It is reported to be a rapidly-maturing monomer with moderate acid sensitivity.
   9139..9163    -  protein_bind   attB2: mutant version of attB; recombination site for the Gateway® BP reaction BP Clonase™
   9167..9247    +  CDS            HBB (fragment): HBB_PONPY - Experimental evidence at transcript level: Swiss-Prot protein existence level 2. Involved in oxygen transport from the lung to the various peripheral tissues. From Pongo pygmaeus (Bornean orangutan).
   9318..9373    +  polyA_signal   β-globin poly(A) signal: rabbit β-globin polyadenylation signal (Gil and Proudfoot, 1987)
   9756..9778    -  protein_bind   lac operator (fragment): The lac repressor binds to the lac operator to inhibit transcription in E. coli. This inhibition can be relieved by adding lactose or isopropyl-β-D-thiogalactopyranoside (IPTG). lac repressor encoded by lacI
   9782..9812    -  promoter       lac promoter: promoter for the E. coli lac operon
   9827..9848    -  protein_bind   CAP binding site: CAP binding activates transcription in the presence of cAMP. E. coli catabolite activator protein
   9861..9900    -  CDS            lacI (fragment): lac repressor; lacI; The lac repressor binds to the lac operator to inhibit transcription in E. coli. This inhibition can be relieved by adding lactose or isopropyl-β-D-thiogalactopyranoside (IPTG).
  10073..10882   +  CDS            KanR: aminoglycoside phosphotransferase; aph(3')-Ia; confers resistance to kanamycin in bacteria or G418 (Geneticin®) in eukaryotes
>Addgene plasmid #103415 | LSB-hsa-miR-30c-5p | depositor full sequence | sequence record 195879 | Full Sequence
AATTGAGGGGATAACGCAGGAAAGAACATGTGAGCAAAAGGCCAGCAAAAGGCCAGGAACCGTAAAAAGG
CCGCGTTGCTGGCGTTTTTCCATAGGCTCCGCCCCCCTGACGAGCATCACAAAAATCGACGCTCAAGTCA
GAGGTGGCGAAACCCGACAGGACTATAAAGATACCAGGCGTTTCCCCCTGGAAGCTCCCTCGTGCGCTCT
CCTGTTCCGACCCTGCCGCTTACCGGATACCTGTCCGCCTTTCTCCCTTCGGGAAGCGTGGCGCTTTCTC
ATAGCTCACGCTGTAGGTATCTCAGTTCGGTGTAGGTCGTTCGCTCCAAGCTGGGCTGTGTGCACGAACC
CCCCGTTCAGCCCGACCGCTGCGCCTTATCCGGTAACTATCGTCTTGAGTCCAACCCGGTAAGACACGAC
TTATCGCCACTGGCAGCAGCCACTGGTAACAGGATTAGCAGAGCGAGGTATGTAGGCGGTGCTACAGAGT
TCTTGAAGTGGTGGCCTAACTACGGCTACACTAGAAGAACAGTATTTGGTATCTGCGCTCTGCTGAAGCC
AGTTACCTTCGGAAAAAGAGTTGGTAGCTCTTGATCCGGCAAACAAACCACCGCTGGTAGCGGTGGTTTT
TTTGTTTGCAAGCAGCAGATTACGCGCAGAAAAAAAGGATCTCAAGAAGATCCTTTGATCTTTTCTACGG
GGTCTGACGCTCAGTGGAACGAAAACTCACGTTAAGGGATTTTGGTCATGAGATTATCAAAAAGGATCTT
CACCTAGATCCTTTTAAATTAAAAATGAAGTTTTAAATCAATCTAAAGTATATATGAGTAAACTTGGTCT
GACAGTTACCAATGCTTAATCAGTGAGGCACCTATCTCAGCGATCTGTCTATTTCGTTCATCCATAGTTG
CCTGACTCCCCGTCGTGTAGATAACTACGATACGGGAGGGCTTACCATCTGGCCCCAGTGCTGCAATGAT
ACCGCGAGAACCACGCTCACCGGCTCCAGATTTATCAGCAATAAACCAGCCAGCCGGAAGGGCCGAGCGC
AGAAGTGGTCCTGCAACTTTATCCGCCTCCATCCAGTCTATTAATTGTTGCCGGGAAGCTAGAGTAAGTA
GTTCGCCAGTTAATAGTTTGCGCAACGTTGTTGCCATTGCTACAGGCATCGTGGTGTCACGCTCGTCGTT
TGGTATGGCTTCATTCAGCTCCGGTTCCCAACGATCAAGGCGAGTTACATGATCCCCCATGTTGTGCAAA
AAAGCGGTTAGCTCCTTCGGTCCTCCGATCGTTGTCAGAAGTAAGTTGGCCGCAGTGTTATCACTCATGG
TTATGGCAGCACTGCATAATTCTCTTACTGTCATGCCATCCGTAAGATGCTTTTCTGTGACTGGTGAGTA
CTCAACCAAGTCATTCTGAGAATAGTGTATGCGGCGACCGAGTTGCTCTTGCCCGGCGTCAATACGGGAT
AATACCGCGCCACATAGCAGAACTTTAAAAGTGCTCATCATTGGAAAACGTTCTTCGGGGCGAAAACTCT
CAAGGATCTTACCGCTGTTGAGATCCAGTTCGATGTAACCCACTCGTGCACCCAACTGATCTTCAGCATC
TTTTACTTTCACCAGCGTTTCTGGGTGAGCAAAAACAGGAAGGCAAAATGCCGCAAAAAAGGGAATAAGG
GCGACACGGAAATGTTGAATACTCATACTCTTCCTTTTTCAATATTATTGAAGCATTTATCAGGGTTATT
GTCTCATGAGCGGATACATATTTGAATGTAGCTCCGAATTTCTCGAGGGCTTGTCGACGACGGCGGTCTC
CGTCGTCAGGATCATGAATTCGACCCGCCTGCCACCATGACCGAGTACAAGCCCACGGTGCGCCTCGCCA
CCCGCGACGACGTCCCCCGGGCCGTACGCACCCTCGCCGCCGCGTTCGCCGACTACCCCGCCACGCGCCA
CACCGTCGACCCGGACCGCCACATCGAGCGGGTCACCGAGCTGCAAGAACTCTTCCTCACGCGCGTCGGG
CTCGACATCGGCAAGGTGTGGGTCGCGGACGACGGCGCCGCGGTGGCGGTCTGGACCACGCCGGAGAGCG
TCGAAGCGGGGGCGGTGTTCGCCGAGATCGGCCCGCGCATGGCCGAGTTGAGCGGTTCCCGGCTGGCCGC
GCAGCAACAGATGGAAGGCCTCCTGGCGCCGCACCGGCCCAAGGAGCCCGCGTGGTTCCTGGCCACCGTC
GGCGTCTCGCCCGACCACCAGGGCAAGGGTCTGGGCAGCGCCGTCGTGCTCCCCGGAGTGGAGGCGGCCG
AGCGCGCCGGGGTGCCCGCCTTCCTGGAGACATCCGCGCCCCGCAACCTCCCCTTCTACGAGCGGCTCGG
CTTCACCGTCACCGCCGACGTCGAGGTGCCCGAAGGACCGCGCACCTGGTGCATGACCCGCAAGCCCGGT
GCCTGATACGCGTGAATTCACTCCTCAGGTGCAGGCTGCCTATCAGAAGGTGGTGGCTGGTGTGGCCAAT
GCCCTGGCTCACAAATACCACTGAGATCTTTTTCCCTCTGCCAAAAATTATGGGGACATCATGAAGCCCC
TTGAGCATCTGACTTCTGGCTAATAAAGGAAATTTATTTTCATTGCAATAGTGTGTTGGAATTTTTTGTG
TCTCTCACTCGGAAGGACATATGGGAGGGCAAATCATTTAAAACATCAGAATGAGTATTTGGTTTAGAGT
TTGGCAACATATGCCCATATGCTGGCTGCCATGAACAAAGGTTGGCTATAAAGAGGTCATCAGTATATGA
AACAGCCCCCTGCTGTCCATTCCTTATTCCATAGAAAAGCCTTGACTTGAGGTTAGATTTTTTTTATATT
TTGTTTTGTGTTATTTTTTTCTTTAACATCCCTAAAATTTTCCTTACATGTTTTACTAGCCAGATTTTTC
CTCCTCTCCTGACTACTCCCAGTCATAGCTGTCCCTCTTCTCTTATGGAGATCCCTCGACCTGCAGCCCA
AGCTTGAATTCTCTAGAATTACCCTGTTATCCCTATGCTTGGTTTACCGAGCTCTTATTGGTTTTCAAAC
TTCATTGACTGTGCCCAACGCGCCTGGGAGCTCACGGGGACAGCCCCCCCCCAAAGCCCCCAGGGATGTA
ATTACGTCCCTCCCCCGCTAGGGGGCAGCAGCGAGCCGCCCGGGGCTCCGCTCCGGTCCGGCGCTCCCCC
CGCATCCCCGAGCCGGCAGCGTGCGGGGACAGCCCGGGCACGGGGAAGGTGGCACGGGATCGCTTTCCTC
TGAACGCTTCTCGCTGCTCTTTGAGCCTGCAGACACCTGGGGGGATACGGGGAAAAAGCTAGGCTGAAAG
ACCGGTTCTTAGAATGACACGCGCCTGGGAGCTCACGGGGACAGCCCCCCCCCAAAGCCCCCAGGGATGT
AATTACGTCCCTCCCCCGCTAGGGGGCAGCAGCGAGCCGCCCGGGGCTCCGCTCCGGTCCGGCGCTCCCC
CCGCATCCCCGAGCCGGCAGCGTGCGGGGACAGCCCGGGCACGGGGAAGGTGGCACGGGATCGCTTTCCT
CTGAACGCTTCTCGCTGCTCTTTGAGCCTGCAGACACCTGGGGGGATACGGGGAAAAAGCTAACTTCTGA
GACGACAACTTTGTATAGAAAAGTTGGCTCCGAATTCGCCCTTGACAGCAGAGATCCAGTTTGGTTAATT
AATTGGCTCCGGTGCCCGTCAGTGGGCAGAGCGCACATCGCCCACAGTCCCCGAGAAGTTGTGGGGAGGG
GTCGGCAATTGAACCGGTGCCTAGAGAAGGTGGCGCGGGGTAAACTGGGAAAGTGATGTCGTGTACTGGC
TCCGCCTTTTTCCCGAGGGTGGGGGAGAACCGTATATAAGTGCAGTAGTCGCCGTGAACGTTCTTTTTCG
CAACGGGTTTGCCGCCAGAACACAGGTAAGTGCCGTGTGTGGTTCCCGCGGGCCTGGCCTCTTTACGGGT
TATGGCCCTTGCGTGCCTTGAATTACTTCCACCTGGCTGCAGTACGTGATTCTTGATCCCGAGCTTCGGG
TTGGAAGTGGGTGGGAGAGTTCGAGGCCTTGCGCTTAAGGAGCCCCTTCGCCTCGTGCTTGAGTTGAGGC
CTGGCCTGGGCGCTGGGGCCGCCGCGTGCGAATCTGGTGGCACCTTCGCGCCTGTCTCGCTGCTTTCGAT
AAGTCTCTAGCCATTTAAAATTTTTGATGACCTGCTGCGACGCTTTTTTTCTGGCAAGATAGTCTTGTAA
ATGCGGGCCAAGATCTGCACACTGGTATTTCGGTTTTTGGGGCCGCGGGCGGCGACGGGGCCCGTGCGTC
CCAGCGCACATGTTCGGCGAGGCGGGGCCTGCGAGCGCGGCCACCGAGAATCGGACGGGGGTAGTCTCAA
GCTGGCCGGCCTGCTCTGGTGCCTGGCCTCGCGCCGCCGTGTATCGCCCCGCCCTGGGCGGCAAGGCTGG
CCCGGTCGGCACCAGTTGCGTGAGCGGAAAGATGGCCGCTTCCCGGCCCTGCTGCAGGGAGCTCAAAATG
GAGGACGCGGCGCTCGGGAGAGCGGGCGGGTGAGTCACCCACACAAAGGAAAAGGGCCTTTCCGTCCTCA
GCCGTCGCTTCATGTGACTCCACGGAGTACCGGGCGCCGTCCAGGCACCTCGATTAGTTCTCGAGCTTTT
GGAGTACGTCGTCTTTAGGTTGGGGGGAGGGGTTTTATGCGATGGAGTTTCCCCACACTGAGTGGGTGGA
GACTGAAGTTAGGCCAGCTTGGCACTTGATGTAATTCTCCTTGGAATTTGCCCTTTTTGAGTTTGGATCT
TGGTTCATTCTCAAGCCTCAGACAGTGGTTCAAAGTTTTTTTCTTCCATTTCAGGTGTCGTGAGAAGGGC
GAATTCGACCCAAGTTTGTACAAAAAAGCAGGCTGGATCCAGGTGCCACCATGGTGAGCGAGCTGATTAA
GGAGAACATGCACATGAAGCTGTACATGGAGGGCACCGTGAACAACCACCACTTCAAGTGCACATCCGAG
GGCGAAGGCAAGCCCTACGAGGGCACCCAGACCATGAGAATCAAGGCGGTCGAGGGCGGCCCTCTCCCCT
TCGCCTTCGACATCCTGGCTACCAGCTTCATGTACGGCAGCAAAACCTTCATCAACCACACCCAGGGCAT
CCCCGACTTCTTTAAGCAGTCCTTCCCCGAGGGCTTCACATGGGAGAGAGTCACCACATACGAAGATGGG
GGCGTGCTGACCGCTACCCAGGACACCAGCCTCCAGGACGGCTGCCTCATCTACAACGTCAAGATCAGAG
GGGTGAACTTCCCATCCAACGGCCCTGTGATGCAGAAGAAAACACTCGGCTGGGAGGCCTCCACCGAGAC
ACTGTACCCCGCTGACGGCGGCCTGGAAGGCAGAGCCGACATGGCCCTGAAGCTCGTGGGCGGGGGCCAC
CTGATCTGCAACCTTAAGACCACATACAGATCCAAGAAACCCGCTAAGAACCTCAAGATGCCCGGCGTCT
ACTATGTGGACAGGAGACTGGAAAGAATCAAGGAGGCCGACAAAGAGACATACGTCGAGCAGCACGAGGT
GGCTGTGGCCAGATACTGCGACCTCCCTAGCAAACTGGGGCACAAACTTAATTGAGAATTCTACCACCCA
GCTTTCTTGTACAAAGTGGTACGTCTCAAGACCAGAGGTCTCTGCTTAGTACTCTGCTGAGAGTGTAGGA
TGTTTACAGCTGAGAGTGTAGGATGTTTACAGCTGAGAGTGTAGGATGTTTACAGCTGAGAGTGTAGGAT
GTTTACACAACCAGAAGAGACCTGTGCTTCACTCCTCAGGTGCAGGCTGCCTATCAGAAGGTGGTGGCTG
GTGTGGCCAATGCCCTGGCTCACAAATACCACTGAGATCTTTTTCCCTCTGCCAAAAATTATGGGGACAT
CATGAAGCCCCTTGAGCATCTGACTTCTGGCTAATAAAGGAAATTTATTTTCATTGCAATAGTGTGTTGG
AATTTTTTGTGTCTCTCACTCGGAAGGACATATGGGAGGGCAAATCATTTAAAACATCAGAATGAGTATT
TGGTTTAGAGTTTGGCAACATATGCCCATATGCTGGCTGCCATGAACAAAGGTTGGCTATAAAGAGGTCA
TCAGTATATGAAACAGCCCCCTGCTGTCCATTCCTTATTCCATAGAAAAGCCTTGACTTGAGGTTAGATT
TTTTTTATATTTTGTTTTGTGTTATTTTTTTCTTTAACATCCCTAAAATTTTCCTTACATGTTTTACTAG
CCAGATTTTTCCTCCTCTCCTGACTACTCCCAGTCATAGCTGTCCCTCTTCTCTTATGGAGATCCCGAGC
GGTGCGTTTTTATGCTTGTAGTATTGTATAATGTTTTTAAGATCCAAGCTTCTGACCTCTTCTCTTCCTC
CCACAGGGCCTCGAGACAATTGCATCGATGGTACCAGTGAAAGTCTGCAATGAATTCGAGTTGGCGCGCC
TGTCATTCTAAATCTCTCTTTCAGCCTAAAGCTTTTTCCCCGTATCCCCCCAGGTGTCTGCAGGCTCAAA
GAGCAGCGAGAAGCGTTCAGAGGAAAGCGATCCCGTGCCACCTTCCCCGTGCCCGGGCTGTCCCCGCACG
CTGCCGGCTCGGGGATGCGGGGGGAGCGCCGGACCGGAGCGGAGCCCCGGGCGGCTCGCTGCTGCCCCCT
AGCGGGGGAGGGACGTAATTACATCCCTGGGGGCTTTGGGAGGGGGCTGTCCCCGTGAGCTCCCAGGCGC
GCCTGTCATTCTAAATCTCTCTTTCAGCCTAAAGCTTTTTCCCCGTATCCCCCCAGGTGTCTGCAGGCTC
AAAGAGCAGCGAGAAGCGTTCAGAGGAAAGCGATCCCGTGCCACCTTCCCCGTGCCCGGGCTGTCCCCGC
ACGCTGCCGGCTCGGGGATGCGGGGGGAGCGCCGGACCGGAGCGGAGCCCCGGGCGGCTCGCTGCTGCCC
CCTAGCGGGGGAGGGACGTAATTACATCCCTGGGGGCTTTGGGGGGGGGCTGTCCCCGTGAGCTCCCAGG
CGCGCCAACTCGGTACCGTATCGATGTCGACGTTAACGCTAGTGATATCAACTTTGTATAGAAAAGTTGG
CTCCGAATTCGCCCTTGACAGCAGAGATCCAGTTTGGTTAATTAATTGGCTCCGGTGCCCGTCAGTGGGC
AGAGCGCACATCGCCCACAGTCCCCGAGAAGTTGTGGGGAGGGGTCGGCAATTGAACCGGTGCCTAGAGA
AGGTGGCGCGGGGTAAACTGGGAAAGTGATGTCGTGTACTGGCTCCGCCTTTTTCCCGAGGGTGGGGGAG
AACCGTATATAAGTGCAGTAGTCGCCGTGAACGTTCTTTTTCGCAACGGGTTTGCCGCCAGAACACAGGT
AAGTGCCGTGTGTGGTTCCCGCGGGCCTGGCCTCTTTACGGGTTATGGCCCTTGCGTGCCTTGAATTACT
TCCACCTGGCTGCAGTACGTGATTCTTGATCCCGAGCTTCGGGTTGGAAGTGGGTGGGAGAGTTCGAGGC
CTTGCGCTTAAGGAGCCCCTTCGCCTCGTGCTTGAGTTGAGGCCTGGCCTGGGCGCTGGGGCCGCCGCGT
GCGAATCTGGTGGCACCTTCGCGCCTGTCTCGCTGCTTTCGATAAGTCTCTAGCCATTTAAAATTTTTGA
TGACCTGCTGCGACGCTTTTTTTCTGGCAAGATAGTCTTGTAAATGCGGGCCAAGATCTGCACACTGGTA
TTTCGGTTTTTGGGGCCGCGGGCGGCGACGGGGCCCGTGCGTCCCAGCGCACATGTTCGGCGAGGCGGGG
CCTGCGAGCGCGGCCACCGAGAATCGGACGGGGGTAGTCTCAAGCTGGCCGGCCTGCTCTGGTGCCTGGC
CTCGCGCCGCCGTGTATCGCCCCGCCCTGGGCGGCAAGGCTGGCCCGGTCGGCACCAGTTGCGTGAGCGG
AAAGATGGCCGCTTCCCGGCCCTGCTGCAGGGAGCTCAAAATGGAGGACGCGGCGCTCGGGAGAGCGGGC
GGGTGAGTCACCCACACAAAGGAAAAGGGCCTTTCCGTCCTCAGCCGTCGCTTCATGTGACTCCACGGAG
TACCGGGCGCCGTCCAGGCACCTCGATTAGTTCTCGAGCTTTTGGAGTACGTCGTCTTTAGGTTGGGGGG
AGGGGTTTTATGCGATGGAGTTTCCCCACACTGAGTGGGTGGAGACTGAAGTTAGGCCAGCTTGGCACTT
GATGTAATTCTCCTTGGAATTTGCCCTTTTTGAGTTTGGATCTTGGTTCATTCTCAAGCCTCAGACAGTG
GTTCAAAGTTTTTTTCTTCCATTTCAGGTGTCGTGAGAAGGGCGAATTCGACCCAAGTTTGTACAAAAAA
GCAGGCTCGCCACCATGGTGAGCAAGGGCGAGGAGCTGTTCACCGGGGTGGTGCCCATCCTGGTCGAGCT
GGACGGCGACGTAAACGGCCACAAGTTCAGCGTGAGGGGCGAGGGCGAGGGCGATGCCACCAACGGCAAG
CTGACCCTGAAGTTCATCTGCACCACCGGCAAGCTGCCCGTGCCCTGGCCCACCCTCGTGACCACCCTGA
GCCACGGCGTGCAGTGCTTCGCCCGCTACCCCGACCACATGAAGCAGCACGACTTCTTCAAGTCCGCCAT
GCCCGAAGGCTACGTCCAGGAGCGCACCATCTTCTTCAAGGACGACGGCACCTACAAGACCCGCGCCGAG
GTGAAGTTCGAGGGCGACACCCTAGTGAACCGCATCGAGCTGAAGGGCGTCGACTTCAAGGAGGACGGCA
ACATCCTGGGGCACAAGCTGGAGTACAACTTCAACAGCCACAACATCTATATCATGGCCGTCAAGCAGAA
GAACGGCATCAAGGTGAACTTCAAGATCCGCCACAACGTGGAGGACGGCAGCGTGCAGCTCGCCGACCAC
TACCAGCAGAACACCCCCATCGGCGACGGCCCCGTGCTGCTGCCCGACAGCCACTACCTGAGCACCCAGT
CCGTGCTGAGCAAAGACCCCAACGAGAAGCGCGATCACATGGTCCTGCTGGAGTTCCGCACCGCCGCCGG
GATCACTCTCGGCATGGACGAGCTGTACAAGTAATACCACCCAGCTTTCTTGTACAAAGTGGTACGCGTG
AATTCACTCCTCAGGTGCAGGCTGCCTATCAGAAGGTGGTGGCTGGTGTGGCCAATGCCCTGGCTCACAA
ATACCACTGAGATCTTTTTCCCTCTGCCAAAAATTATGGGGACATCATGAAGCCCCTTGAGCATCTGACT
TCTGGCTAATAAAGGAAATTTATTTTCATTGCAATAGTGTGTTGGAATTTTTTGTGTCTCTCACTCGGAA
GGACATATGGGAGGGCAAATCATTTAAAACATCAGAATGAGTATTTGGTTTAGAGTTTGGCAACATATGC
CCATATGCTGGCTGCCATGAACAAAGGTTGGCTATAAAGAGGTCATCAGTATATGAAACAGCCCCCTGCT
GTCCATTCCTTATTCCATAGAAAAGCCTTGACTTGAGGTTAGATTTTTTTTATATTTTGTTTTGTGTTAT
TTTTTTCTTTAACATCCCTAAAATTTTCCTTACATGTTTTACTAGCCAGATTTTTCCTCCTCTCCTGACT
ACTCCCAGTCATAGCTGTCCCTCTTCTCTTATGGAGATCCCTCGACCTGCAGCCCAAGCTTGGCGTAATC
ATGGTCATAGCTGTTTCCTGTGTGAAATTGTTATCCGCTCACAATTCCACACAACATACGAGCCGGAAGC
ATAAAGTGTAAAGCCTGGGGTGCCTAATGAGTGAGCTAACTCACATTAATTGCGTTGCGCTCACTGCCCG
CTTTCCAGTCGGGAAACCTGTCGTGCCAGCGGATCGACAGTACTAAGCTTGGTCTAATACCCAATCTCTC
GTCTTATCCAGATGTTTTATACGCCTCTGGCCCGTGTCTCAAAATCTCTGATGTTACATTGCACAAGATA
AAATAATATCATCATGAACAATAAAACTGTCTGCTTACATAAACAGTAATACAAGGGGTGTTATGAGCCA
TATTCAACGGGAAACGTCGAGGCCGCGATTAAATTCCAACATGGATGCTGATTTATATGGGTATAAATGG
GCTCGCGATAATGTCGGGCAATCAGGTGCGACAATCTATCGCTTGTATGGGAAGCCCGATGCGCCAGAGT
TGTTTCTGAAACATGGCAAAGGTAGCGTTGCCAATGATGTTACAGATGAGATGGTCAGACTAAACTGGCT
GACGGAATTTATGCCTCTTCCGACCATCAAGCATTTTATCCGTACTCCTGATGATGCATGGTTACTCACC
ACTGCGATCCCCGGAAAAACAGCATTCCAGGTATTAGAAGAATATCCTGATTCAGGTGAAAATATTGTTG
ATGCGCTGGCAGTGTTCCTGCGCCGGTTGCATTCGATTCCTGTTTGTAATTGTCCTTTTAACAGCGATCG
CGTATTTCGTCTCGCTCAGGCGCAATCACGAATGAATAACGGTTTGGTTGATGCGAGTGATTTTGATGAC
GAGCGTAATGGCTGGCCTGTTGAACAAGTCTGGAAAGAAATGCATAAACTTTTGCCATTCTCACCGGATT
CAGTCGTCACTCATGGTGATTTCTCACTTGATAACCTTATTTTTGACGAGGGGAAATTAATAGGTTGTAT
TGATGTTGGACGAGTCGGAATCGCAGACCGATACCAGGATCTTGCCATCCTATGGAACTGCCTCGGTGAG
TTTTCTCCTTCATTACAGAAACGGCTTTTTCAAAAATATGGTATTGATAATCCTGATATGAATAAATTGC
AGTTTCATTTGATGCTCGATGAGTTTTTCTAATCAGAATTGGTTAATTGGTTGTAACACTGGCAGAGCAT
TACGCTGACTTGACGGGACGGCGCAAGCTCATGACCAAAATCCCTTAACGTGAGTTACGCGTCGTTCCAC
TGAGCGTCAGAGGTATCACTAGTATTACAGAGGTAAGTTATAACAGTCGCCTAACCC
