>Addgene plasmid #103415 | LSB-hsa-miR-30c-5p | depositor partial sequence | sequence record 195880 | hsa-miR-30c-5p target
GCTGAGAGTGTAGGATGTTTACA
