>Addgene plasmid #103415 | LSB-hsa-miR-30c-5p | addgene partial sequence | sequence record 272322 | mKate2-F 5'-ACCCGCTAAGAACCTCAAGA-3'
TCAAGGAGGCCGACAAAGAGACATACGTCGAGCAGCACGAGGTGGCTGTGGCCAGATACTGCGACCTCCC
TAGCAAACTGGGGCACAAACTTAATTGAGAATTCTACCACCCAGCTTTCTTGTACAAAGTGGTACGTCTC
AAGACCAGAGGTCTCTGCTTAGTACTCTGCTGAGAGTGTAGGATGTTTACAGCTGAGAGTGTAGGATGTT
TACAGCTGAGAGTGTAGGATGTTTACAGCTGAGAGTGTAGGATGTTTACACAACCAGAAGAGACCTGTGC
TTCACTCCTCAGGTGCAGGCTGCCTATCAGAAGGTGGTGGCTGGTGTGGCCAATGCCCTGGCTCACAAAT
ACCACTGAGATCTTTTTCCCTCTGCCAAAAATTATGGGGACATCATGAAGCCCCTTGAGCATCTGACTTC
TGGCTAATAAAGGAAATTTATTTTCATTGCAATAGTGTGTTGGAATTTTTTGTGTCTCTCACTCGGAAGG
ACATATGGGAGGGCAAATCATTTAAAACATCAGAATGAGTATTTGGTTTAGAGTTTGGCAACATATGCCC
ATATGCTGGCTGCCATGAACAA
